Addgene plasmid #170402: pBEL2198
Purpose: For expresson of LetA-[LetB PLL6->5] operon from E. coli. N-terminal his tag on LetA, araBAD promoter
Depositing lab: Gira Bhabha & Damian Ekiert. Depositing organization: NYU Grossman School of Medicine. Publication: Role of Ring6 in the Function of the E. coli MCE Protein LetB. Vieni C, Coudray N, Isom GL, Bhabha G, Ekiert DC. J Mol Biol. 2022 Jan 22;434(7):167463. doi: 10.1016/j.jmb.2022.167463. PubMed 35077766.
Backbone
  Vector backbone: pBAD-His
  Backbone manufacturer: Thermo Fisher
  Backbone size w/o insert (bp): 4571
  Vector type: Bacterial Expression
Growth in bacteria
  Bacterial resistance: Ampicillin, 100 μg/mL
  Growth temperature: 37°C
  Growth strain: DH5alpha
  Copy number: High Copy
Gene/Insert
  Gene/Insert name: LetAB (alt name: yebST)
  Species: E. coli
  Mutation: LetA-LetB(Δ702-716, replace with 580-600)
  Entrez Gene: letB (a.k.a. b1834, ECK1833, yebT); letA (a.k.a. b1833, ECK1832, yebS)
  Tag / fusion protein: 8xHis2xQH and TEV cleavage site on LetA (N terminal on insert)
Terms and licenses: Academic/Nonprofit Terms; Industry Terms: Not Available to Industry
How to cite: pBEL2198 was a gift from Gira Bhabha & Damian Ekiert (Addgene plasmid # 170402 ; http://n2t.net/addgene:170402 ; RRID:Addgene_170402)
