[The description below was written by a language model from this plasmid's Addgene catalogue record and pLannotate feature annotations shown in this document.]
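Description:
pBEL2198 is a bacterial expression plasmid built on the pBAD-His backbone for arabinose-inducible production of a mutant form of the E. coli LetAB (yebST) operon. It is maintained in E. coli at high copy through a ColE1/pUC-type origin and selected with ampicillin via the β-lactamase gene and its native promoter. The sequenced record (about 8.7 kb) also carries an M13 phage origin, and the annotation picks up a loxP site plus short fragments of other backbone elements (RSF origin, bom, rop, tetracycline resistance gene and promoter), which appear to be non-functional remnants; the record assigns them no role.

Expression is driven by the araBAD promoter, with the divergently transcribed araC regulator on the same plasmid, so transcription is kept low without L-arabinose and switched on when it is added. Downstream lie the letA (yebS) and letB (yebT) coding sequences in their natural operon arrangement, with slightly overlapping annotated reading frames, followed by the rrnB T1 and T2 terminators. LetA carries an N-terminal 8xHis-2xQH tag followed by a TEV protease cleavage site, allowing affinity purification and subsequent tag removal. LetB is altered: residues 702–716 are deleted and replaced with residues 580–600, described in the record as "PLL6->5", apparently a loop of ring 6 exchanged for the corresponding ring 5 segment. LetB is an MCE-family protein thought to span the periplasm as part of a transport pathway that contributes to membrane integrity. The construct was made for work on the role of ring 6 in LetB function, and is suited to expressing the mutant alongside LetA for functional or structural studies.
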