Features (pLannotate 1.2.2; 18 found; start..end, strand, type, name):
    108..223     +  ncRNA          5S rRNA: Accession: RF00001 - 5S ribosomal RNA
    227..313     +  terminator     rrnB T1 terminator: Escherichia coli rrnB; transcription terminator T1 from the E. coli rrnB gene
    405..432     +  terminator     rrnB T2 terminator: transcription terminator T2 from the E. coli rrnB gene
    451..542     +  promoter       AmpR promoter: bla
    543..1403    +  CDS            AmpR: β-lactamase; bla; confers resistance to ampicillin, carbenicillin, and related antibiotics
   1445..1825    +  rep_origin     M13 ori (sequence partly withheld): M13 bacteriophage origin of replication; arrow indicates direction of (+) strand synthesis
   2011..2598    +  rep_origin     ori: high-copy-number ColE1/pMB1/pBR322/pUC origin of replication
   2695..2728    +  protein_bind   loxP: Cre-mediated recombination occurs in the 8-bp core sequence (GCATACAT). Cre recombinase
   2758..2776    +  misc_feature   MCS (fragment): pBluescript multiple cloning site
   2802..2927    +  rep_origin     RSF ori (fragment): Plasmids containing the RSF 1030 origin of replication can be propagated in E. coli cells that contain additional plasmids with compatible origins.
   2932..2983    -  misc_feature   bom (fragment): basis of mobility region from pBR322
   3099..3138    -  CDS            rop (fragment): Rop protein, which maintains plasmids at low copy number; rop
   3139..3324    -  CDS            TcR (fragment): tetracycline efflux protein; tet; confers resistance to tetracycline
   3334..3352    +  promoter       tet promoter (fragment): E. coli promoter for tetracycline efflux protein gene
   3442..4320    -  CDS            araC: L-arabinose regulatory protein; araC
   4347..4631    +  promoter       araBAD promoter: araBAD; promoter of the L-arabinose operon of E. coli; the araC regulatory gene is transcribed in the opposite direction (Guzman et al., 1995)
   4722..6002    +  CDS            yebS: YEBS_ECOLI - Experimental evidence at protein level: Swiss-Prot protein existence level 1. Component of a transport pathway that contributes to membrane integrity. From Escherichia coli (strain K12).
   5974..8622    +  CDS            yebT: YEBT_ECOLI - Experimental evidence at protein level: Swiss-Prot protein existence level 1. Component of a transport pathway that contributes to membrane integrity (PubMed:27795327). May directly span the intermembrane space, facilitating the transport of substrates across the periplasm (Probable). From Escherichia coli (strain K12).
>Addgene plasmid #170402 | pBEL2198 | addgene full sequence | sequence record 333959 | Addgene NGS Result
GGTCTGAGGAATGGTTGTAAGCTTGGCTGTTTTGGCGGATGAGAGAAGATTTTCAGCCTGATACAGATTA
AATCAGAACGCAGAAGCGGTCTGATAAAACAGAATTTGCCTGGCGGCAGTAGCGCGGTGGTCCCACCTGA
CCCCATGCCGAACTCAGAAGTGAAACGCCGTAGCGCCGATGGTAGTGTGGGGTCTCCCCATGCGAGAGTA
GGGAACTGCCAGGCATCAAATAAAACGAAAGGCTCAGTCGAAAGACTGGGCCTTTCGTTTTATCTGTTGT
TTGTCGGTGAACGCTCTCCTGAGTAGGACAAATCCGCCGGGAGCGGATTTGAACGTTGCGAAGCAACGGC
CCGGAGGGTGGCGGGCAGGACGCCCGCCATAAACTGCCAGGCATCAAATTAAGCAGAAGGCCATCCTGAC
GGATGGCCTTTTTGCGTTTCTACAAACTCTTTTGTTTATTTTTCTAAATACATTCAAATATGTATCCGCT
CATGAGACAATAACCCTGATAAATGCTTCAATAATATTGAAAAAGGAAGAGTATGAGTATTCAACATTTC
CGTGTCGCCCTTATTCCCTTTTTTGCGGCATTTTGCCTTCCTGTTTTTGCTCACCCAGAAACGCTGGTGA
AAGTAAAAGATGCTGAAGATCAGTTGGGTGCACGAGTGGGTTACATCGAACTGGATCTCAACAGCGGTAA
GATCCTTGAGAGTTTTCGCCCCGAAGAACGTTTTCCAATGATGAGCACTTTTAAAGTTCTGCTATGTGGC
GCGGTATTATCCCGTGTTGACGCCGGGCAAGAGCAACTCGGTCGCCGCATACACTATTCTCAGAATGACT
TGGTTGAGTACTCACCAGTCACAGAAAAGCATCTTACGGATGGCATGACAGTAAGAGAATTATGCAGTGC
TGCCATAACCATGAGTGATAACACTGCGGCCAACTTACTTCTGACAACGATCGGAGGACCGAAGGAGCTA
ACCGCTTTTTTGCACAACATGGGGGATCATGTAACTCGCCTTGATCGTTGGGAACCGGAGCTGAATGAAG
CCATACCAAACGACGAGCGTGACACCACGATGCCTGCAGCAATGGCAACAACGTTGCGCAAACTATTAAC
TGGCGAACTACTTACTCTAGCTTCCCGGCAACAATTAATAGACTGGATGGAGGCGGATAAAGTTGCAGGA
CCACTTCTGCGCTCGGCCCTTCCGGCTGGCTGGTTTATTGCTGATAAATCTGGAGCCGGTGAGCGTGGGT
CTCGCGGTATCATTGCAGCACTGGGGCCAGATGGTAAGCCCTCCCGTATCGTAGTTATCTACACGACGGG
GAGTCAGGCAACTATGGATGAACGAAATAGACAGATCGCTGAGATAGGTGCCTCACTGATTAAGCATTGG
TAACTGTCAGACCAAGTTTACTCATATATACTTTAGATTGATT
[125 nt withheld, positions 1444-1568]
C
[141 nt withheld, positions 1570-1710]
CCTTTGACGTTGGAGTCCACGTTCTTT
[37 nt withheld, positions 1738-1774]
ACCCTATCTCGGGCTATTCTTTTGATTTATAAGGGATTTTGCCGATTTCGGCCTATTGGTTAAAAAATGA
GCTGATTTAACAAAAATTTAACGCGAATTTTAACAAAATATTAACGTTTACAATTTAAAAGGATCTAGGT
GAAGATCCTTTTTGATAATCTCATGACCAAAATCCCTTAACGTGAGTTTTCGTTCCACTGAGCGTCAGAC
CCCGTAGAAAAGATCAAAGGATCTTCTTGAGATCCTTTTTTTCTGCGCGTAATCTGCTGCTTGCAAACAA
AAAAACCACCGCTACCAGCGGTGGTTTGTTTGCCGGATCAAGAGCTACCAACTCTTTTTCCGAAGGTAAC
TGGCTCAGCAGAGCGCAGATACCAAATACTGTCCTTCTAGTGTAGCCGTAGTTAGGCCACCACTTCAAGA
ACTCTGTAGCACCGCCTACATACCTCGCTCTGCTAATCCTGTTACCAGTGGCTGCTGCCAGTGGCGATAA
GTCGTGTCTTACCGGGTTGGACTCAAGACGATAGTTACCGGATAAGGCGCAGCGGTCGGGCTGAACGGGG
GGTTCGTGCACACAGCCCAGCTTGGAGCGAACGACCTACACCGAACTGAGATACCTACAGCGTGAGCTAT
GAGAAAGCGCCACGCTTCCCGAAGGGAGAAAGGCGGACAGGTATCCGGTAAGCGGCAGGGTCGGAACAGG
AGAGCGCACGAGGGAGCTTCCAGGGGGAAACGCCTGGTATCTTTATAGTCCTGTCGGGTTTCGCCACCTC
TGACTTGAGCGTCGATTTTTGTGATGCTCGTCAGGGGGGCGGAGCCTATGGAAAAACGCCAGCAACGCGG
CCTTTTTACGGTTCCTGGCCTTTTGCTGGCCTTTTGCTCACATGTTAGCTTGGCTGGACGTAAACTCCTC
TTCAGACCTAATAACTTCGTATAGCATACATTATACGAAGTTATATTAAGGGTTATTGAATATGATCGGA
ATTGGGCTGCAGGAATTCGATAGCTTGGCTGCAGGTCGACCTCGAGGACATGTTCTTTCCTGCGTTATCC
CCTGATTCTGTGGATAACCGTATTACCGCCTTTGAGTGAGCTGATACCGCTCGCCGCAGCCGAACGACCG
AGCGCAGCGAGTCAGTGAGCGAGGAAGCGGAAGAGCGCCTGATGCGGTATTTTCTCCTTACGCATCTGTG
CGGTATTTCACACCGCATAGGGTCATGGCTGCGCCCCGACACCCGCCAACACCCGCTGACGCGCCCTGAC
GGGCTTGTCTGCTCCCGGCATCCGCTTACAGACAAGCTGTGACCGTCTCCGGGAGCTGCATGTGTCAGAG
GTTTTCACCGTCATCACCGAAACGCGCGAGGCAGAAGGAGATGGCGCCCAACAGTCCCCCGGCCACGGGG
CCTGCCACCATACCCACGCCGAAACAAGCGCTCATGAGCCCGAAGTGGCGAGCCCGATCTTCCCCATCGG
TGATGTCGGCGATATAGGCGCCAGCAACCGCACCTGTGGCGCCGGTGATGCCGGCCACGATGCGTCCGGC
GTAGAGGATCTGCTCATGTTTGACAGCTTATCATCGATGCATAATGTGCCTGTCAAATGGACGAAGCAGG
GATTCTGCAAACCCTATGCTACTCCGTCAAGCCGTCAATTGTCTGATTCGTTACCAATTATGACAACTTG
ACGGCTACATCATTCACTTTTTCTTCACAACCGGCACGGAACTCGCTCGGGCTGGCCCCGGTGCATTTTT
TAAATACCCGCGAGAAATAGAGTTGATCGTCAAAACCAACATTGCGACCGACGGTGGCGATAGGCATCCG
GGTGGTGCTCAAAAGCAGCTTCGCCTGGCTGATACGTTGGTCCTCGCGCCAGCTTAAGACGCTAATCCCT
AACTGCTGGCGGAAAAGATGTGACAGACGCGACGGCGACAAGCAAACATGCTGTGCGACGCTGGCGATAT
CAAAATTGCTGTCTGCCAGGTGATCGCTGATGTACTGACAAGCCTCGCGTACCCGATTATCCATCGGTGG
ATGGAGCGACTCGTTAATCGCTTCCATGCGCCGCAGTAACAATTGCTCAAGCAGATTTATCGCCAGCAGC
TCCGAATAGCGCCCTTCCCCTTGCCCGGCGTTAATGATTTGCCCAAACAGGTCGCTGAAATGCGGCTGGT
GCGCTTCATCCGGGCGAAAGAACCCCGTATTGGCAAATATTGACGGCCAGTTAAGCCATTCATGCCAGTA
GGCGCGCGGACGAAAGTAAACCCACTGGTGATACCATTCGCGAGCCTCCGGATGACGACCGTAGTGATGA
ATCTCTCCTGGCGGGAACAGCAAAATATCACCCGGTCGGCAAACAAATTCTCGTCCCTGATTTTTCACCA
CCCCCTGACCGCGAATGGTGAGATTGAGAATATAACCTTTCATTCCCAGCGGTCGGTCGATAAAAAAATC
GAGATAACCGTTGGCCTCAATCGGCGTTAAACCCGCCACCAGATGGGCATTAAACGAGTATCCCGGCAGC
AGGGGATCATTTTGCGCTTCAGCCATACTTTTCATACTCCCGCCATTCAGAGAAGAAACCAATTGTCCAT
ATTGCATCAGACATTGCCGTCACTGCGTCTTTTACTGGCTCTTCTCGCTAACCAAACCGGTAACCCCGCT
TATTAAAAGCATTCTGTAACAAAGCGGGACCAAAGCCATGACAAAAACGCGTAACAAAAGTGTCTATAAT
CACGGCAGAAAAGTCCACATTGATTATTTGCACGGCGTCACACTTTGCTATGCCATAGCATTTTTATCCA
TAAGATTAGCGGATCCTACCTGACGCTTTTTATCGCAACTCTCTACTGTTTCTCCATACCCGTTTTTTTG
GGCTAGCCGAAGGGTGAATTATGCATCACCATCACCACCATCACCATCAGCATCAACACGAAAATCTGTA
TTTTCAGATGGCTCTTAACACACCACAAATTACGCCGACAAAAAAGATAACAGTGAGGGCAATCGGCGAG
GAACTGCCGCGTGGTGATTACCAACGTTGCCCGCAATGTGACATGCTGTTTAGCCTGCCCGAGATAAATT
CTCATCAAAGTGCCTATTGTCCGCGCTGTCAGGCAAAAATTCGTGACGGGCGCGACTGGTCGCTAACGCG
CCTGGCGGCAATGGCCTTCACCATGCTGTTGCTTATGCCGTTTGCCTGGGGCGAACCGCTGTTGCATATC
TGGCTGTTAGGCATTCGTATTGACGCCAACGTTATGCAAGGCATCTGGCAAATGACCAAACAGGGCGATG
CGATAACGGGGTCGATGGTCTTTTTCTGCGTTATTGGTGCCCCGCTCATTCTGGTGACCTCCATAGCTTA
TTTATGGTTTGGTAACCGACTGGGAATGAATTTACGTCCGGTACTGCTGATGCTTGAGCGACTTAAAGAG
TGGGTAATGCTCGATATCTACCTGGTCGGCATTGGCGTTGCTTCTATAAAGGTACAGGATTATGCCCATA
TCCAGGCTGGTGTCGGCTTGTTCTCTTTTGTGGCGTTGGTGATTTTAACGACGGTGACGTTGTCACATCT
TAATGTCGAAGAACTGTGGGAGCGATTTTATCCGCAGCGCCCCGCTACGCGTAGGGACGAGAAACTTCGT
GTCTGTCTTGGGTGCCATTTTACCGGCTATCCAGATCAGCGTGGTCGCTGCCCGCGTTGCCATATCCCGC
TACGCCTGCGTCGCCGTCATAGTCTGCAAAAATGCTGGGCGGCGCTGTTAGCGTCAATCGTTTTATTGTT
ACCTGCCAACCTGTTGCCTATTTCTATCATTTATCTGAACGGAGGACGGCAGGAAGATACAATTCTTTCC
GGAATTATGTCGCTGGCAAGTAGCAACATTGCGGTTGCAGGAATCGTGTTTATCGCCAGTATTCTGGTAC
CGTTTACTAAAGTGATCGTCATGTTCACTTTACTGTTGAGCATTCATTTTAAATGCCAGCAAGGTTTACG
CACACGCATTCTGTTACTGCGGATGGTGACCTGGATTGGTCGCTGGTCGATGCTCGACCTGTTTGTCATA
TCTTTAACCATGTCGCTGATTAATCGCGATCAGATCCTCGCTTTTACTATGGGACCGGCTGCGTTTTATT
TCGGCGCAGCGGTAATTTTGACTATTCTTGCTGTGGAATGGCTGGACAGCCGCTTACTTTGGGATGCACA
TGAGTCAGGAAACGCCCGCTTCGACGACTGAAGCGCAGATTAAAAATAAACGCCGTATCTCACCTTTCTG
GCTGCTGCCGTTCATCGCGCTAATGATTGCCAGTTGGCTGATTTGGGACAGTTATCAGGACCGGGGTAAT
ACCGTCACCATCGACTTTATGTCGGCGGATGGTATTGTTCCAGGCCGTACGCCTGTTCGTTATCAGGGCG
TTGAAGTCGGAACAGTGCAGGATATCAGCCTCAGCGACGATCTTCGTAAGATTGAAGTCAAGGTCAGCAT
CAAGTCCGATATGAAAGATGCGCTGCGCGAAGAGACTCAGTTCTGGCTGGTGACGCCAAAAGCATCGTTG
GCAGGTGTCTCCGGGCTGGACGCCCTCGTCGGTGGGAACTATATCGGCATGATGCCGGGTAAAGGTAAAG
AGCAGGATCACTTTGTCGCACTCGATACCCAACCGAAATATCGGCTGGACAATGGCGATCTGATGATCCA
CCTGCAAGCCCCCGATCTCGGTTCGCTGAACAGCGGTTCATTGGTCTATTTCCGCAAGATCCCGGTGGGA
AAAGTCTACGACTATGCCATCAATCCCAACAAGCAAGGCGTGGTGATTGATGTCCTGATCGAGCGGCGTT
TTACCGATCTGGTGAAAAAAGGTAGCCGTTTCTGGAACGTTTCCGGCGTTGATGCCAACGTCAGTATCAG
TGGCGCGAAGGTGAAACTGGAAAGCCTGGCGGCACTGGTTAACGGTGCGATTGCCTTCGATTCACCAGAA
GAGTCGAAACCTGCCGAGGCGGAAGATACCTTTGGTCTGTATGAAGATCTGGCCCACAGCCAGCGTGGCG
TAATAATAAAACTGGAACTGCCGAGTGGGGCCGGATTAACCGCCGACTCGACGCCGTTAATGTATCAGGG
GCTGGAAGTCGGACAGCTGACTAAACTGGATTTAAATCCTGGTGGTAAAGTCACAGGGGAAATGACCGTT
GATCCCAGCGTCGTTACCCTGCTTCGTGAAAATACCCGCATCGAATTACGCAACCCGAAATTATCCCTTA
GCGATGCTAATCTCAGCGCCCTGCTGACCGGCAAAACCTTCGAGCTGGTGCCCGGCGATGGCGAGCCACG
CAAAGAGTTCGTTGTTGTGCCAGGCGAAAAAGCACTGCTGCATGAACCTGATGTTCTGACGCTGACCCTG
ACCGCGCCGGAAAGTTACGGTATTGATGCGGGTCAGCCGCTCATTCTTCACGGCGTGCAGGTAGGCCAGG
TTATCGATCGTAAACTCACCAGCAAAGGCGTCACCTTTACCGTCGCCATCGAGCCTCAGCATCGCGAACT
GGTAAAAGGCGATAGCAAATTTGTCGTCAACAGCCGTGTCGATGTGAAGGTGGGGCTGGATGGCGTTGAG
TTTCTCGGTGCCAGCGCCTCAGAATGGATCAATGGCGGGATACGTATTCTGCCGGGCGATAAAGGTGAGA
TGAAAGCCAGCTATCCACTGTATGCCAATTTGGAAAAAGCGCTGGAGAACAGCCTTAGCGATTTACCCAC
CACAACCGTGAGTTTGAGTGCAGAGACGCTGCCGGATGTGCAGGCAGGATCGGTAGTGCTGTACCGTAAA
TTTGAAGTTGGTGAAGTGATTACCGTGCGTCCGCGAGCTAACGCGTTTGATATCGATCTGCATATTAAGC
CGGAGTATCGCAACCTTCTGACCAGCAATAGCGTGTTCTGGGCAGAAGGCGGGGCGAAAGTTCAGCTGAA
TGGTAGTGGTCTGACCGTACAGGCATCCCCGCTCTCCAGAGCATTAAAGGGAGCCATTAGCTTCGACAAC
CTCAGCGGTGCCAGCGCCAGTCAGCGTAAAGGCGATAAGCGTATTCTGTATGCTTCCGAAACAGCGGCCC
GTGCGGTTGGCGGGCAGATTACGCTTCACGCTTTCGATGCCGGAAAACTGGCGGTCGGGATGCCAATTCG
CTATCTCGGTATTGATATCGGGCAAATCCAGACGCTGGATCTGATTACCGCACGCAATGAAGTACAGGCA
AAGGCGGTACTTTACCCGGAATATGTCCAGACCTTTGCTCGCGGTGGTACGCGCTTCTCAGTGGTCACAC
CGAAAGTTCAGCTGAATGGTAGTGGTCTGACCGTACAGGCATCCCCGCTCTCCAGAGCATTAAAGCCGTA
TATCAACGTCGAACCAGGCCGGGGCAATCCTCGCCGCGACTTTGAATTACAAGAGGCCACCATTACTGAT
TCGCGTTACCTGGATGGCTTAAGCATTATTGTTGAAGCGCCGGAAGCCGGTTCGTTAGGCATCGGTACGC
CTGTGCTGTTCCGTGGTCTGGAAGTCGGTACGGTTACAGGAATGACGCTGGGGACATTGTCAGATCGCGT
GATGATTGCGATGCGCATCAGTAAACGCTATCAACACCTGGTGCGTAACAATTCCGTCTTCTGGTTGGCA
TCGGGTTACAGTCTGGACTTTGGTCTGACGGGCGGCGTAGTGAAAACCGGCACCTTTAACCAGTTTATCC
GTGGCGGCATCGCCTTCGCCACGCCTCCGGGTACGCCACTGGCACCGAAAGCCCAGGAAGGCAAACACTT
CCTGTTGCAGGAAAGTGAACCGAAAGAGTGGCGTGAATGGGGAACTGCGCTTCCCAAATAAGTACCAAAT
TCCAGAAAAGAGACGCTGAAAAGCGTCTTTTTTCGTTTTGGTCCT
